>Addgene plasmid #217509 | pBS-KDRT-STOP-loxP-3XP3::dsRed-loxP-STOP-KDRT-1XALFA | addgene full sequence | sequence record 433949 | Addgene NGS Result
GATCAAAGGATCTTCTTGAGATCCTTTTTTTCTGCGCGTAATCTGCTGCTTGCAAACAAAAAAACCACCG
CTACCAGCGGTGGTTTGTTTGCCGGATCAAGAGCTACCAACTCTTTTTCCGAAGGTAACTGGCTTCAGCA
GAGCGCAGATACCAAATACTGTTCTTCTAGTGTAGCCGTAGTTAGGCCACCACTTCAAGAACTCTGTAGC
ACCGCCTACATACCTCGCTCTGCTAATCCTGTTACCAGTGGCTGCTGCCAGTGGCGATAAGTCGTGTCTT
ACCGGGTTGGACTCAAGACGATAGTTACCGGATAAGGCGCAGCGGTCGGGCTGAACGGGGGGTTCGTGCA
CACAGCCCAGCTTGGAGCGAACGACCTACACCGAACTGAGATACCTACAGCGTGAGCTATGAGAAAGCGC
CACGCTTCCCGAAGGGAGAAAGGCGGACAGGTATCCGGTAAGCGGCAGGGTCGGAACAGGAGAGCGCACG
AGGGAGCTTCCAGGGGGAAACGCCTGGTATCTTTATAGTCCTGTCGGGTTTCGCCACCTCTGACTTGAGC
GTCGATTTTTGTGATGCTCGTCAGGGGGGCGGAGCCTATGGAAAAACGCCAGCAACGCGGCCTTTTTACG
GTTCCTGGCCTTTTGCTGGCCTTTTGCTCACATGTGGAAACGATATCAGACATTTGTCTGATAATGCTTC
ATTATCAGACAAATGTCTGATATCGTTTTAACGTAAGCTAGCTAGACCGGTGTCGACTAAAGCCAAATAG
AAAATTATTCAGTTCCTGGCTTAAGTTTTTAAAAGTGATATTATTTATTTGGTTGTAACCAACCAAAAGA
ATGTAAATAACTAATACATAATTATGTTAGTTTTAAGTTAGCAACAAATTGATTTTAGCTATATTAGCTA
CTTGGTTAATAAATAGAATATATTTATTTAAAGATAATTGCGTTTTTATTGTCAGGGAGTGAGTTTGCTT
AAAAACTCGTTTAGGTTTGTCCTCCCGAAATTATTTATTTAAATGCGATGGAGAGTTGGCGCCGAATCGA
AAACTTTACGCGCTTAAAAGCACGAGTTGGCATCCCTAACGCGTATAACTTCGTATAATGTATGCTATAC
GAAGTTATCGTACGGGATCTAATTCAATTAGAGACTAATTCAATTAGAGCTAATTCAATTAGGATCCAAG
CTTATCGATTTCGAACCCTCGACCGCCGGAGTATAAATAGAGGCGCTTCGTCTACGGAGCGACAATTCAA
TTCAAACAAGCAAAGTGAACACGTCGCTAAGCGAAAGCTAAGCAAATAAACAAGCGCAGCTGAACAAGCT
AAACAATCGGCTCGAAGCCGGTCGCCACCATGGCCTCCTCCGAGGACGTCATCAAGGAGTTCATGCGCTT
CAAGGTGCGCATGGAGGGCTCCGTGAACGGCCACGAGTTCGAGATCGAGGGCGAGGGCGAGGGCCGCCCC
TACGAGGGCACCCAGACCGCCAAGCTGAAGGTGACCAAGGGCGGCCCCCTGCCCTTCGCCTGGGACATCC
TGTCCCCCCAGTTCCAGTACGGCTCCAAGGTGTACGTGAAGCACCCCGCCGACATCCCCGACTACAAGAA
GCTGTCCTTCCCCGAGGGCTTCAAGTGGGAGCGCGTGATGAACTTCGAGGACGGCGGCGTGGTGACCGTG
ACCCAGGACTCCTCCCTCCAGGACGGCTCCTTCATCTACAAGGTGAAGTTCATCGGCGTGAACTTCCCCT
CCGACGGCCCCGTAATGCAGAAGAAGACTATGGGCTGGGAGGCGTCCACCGAGCGCCTGTACCCCCGCGA
CGGCGTGCTGAAGGGCGAGATCCACAAGGCCCTGAAGCTGAAGGACGGCGGCCACTACCTGGTGGAGTTC
AAGTCCATCTACATGGCCAAGAAGCCCGTGCAGCTGCCCGGCTACTACTACGTGGACTCCAAGCTGGACA
TCACCTCCCACAACGAGGACTACACCATCGTGGAGCAGTACGAGCGCGCCGAGGGCCGCCACCACCTGTT
CCTGTAGGGGCCGCGACTCTAGATCATAATCAGCCATACCACATTTGTAGAGGTTTTACTTGCTTTAAAA
AACCTCCCACACCTCCCCCTGAACCTGAAACATAAAATGAATGATAACTTCGTATAATGTATGCTATACG
AAGTTATCAATTGTTGTTGTTAACTTGTTTATTGCAGCTTATAATGGTTACAAATAAAGCAATAGCATCA
CAAATTTCACAAATAAAGCATTTTTTTCACTGCATTCTAGTTGTGGTTTGTCCAAACTCATCAATGTATC
TTATCATGTCTGGATCACTAGTGATCTGGCCGGAAACGATATCAGACATTTGTCTGATAATGCTTCATTA
TCAGACAAATGTCTGATATCGTTTGGTGGCGGCGGTTCGGGAGGAGGTGGATCTCCTTCGCGCTTGGAGG
AGGAACTCCGTAGGAGGTTGACTGAGCCCGGTGGCGGCGGAAGCGGAGGTGGAGGCTCCACATGTCACCG
CGGTGGAGCTCCAATTCGCCCTATAGTGAGTCGTATTACGCGCGCTCACTGGCCGTCGTTTTACAACGTC
GTGACTGGGAAAACCCTGGCGTTACCCAACTTAATCGCCTTGCAGCACATCCCCCTTTCGCCAGCTGGCG
TAATAGCGAAGAGGCCCGCACCGATCGCCCTTCCCAACAGTTGCGCAGCCTGAATGGCGAATGGAAATTG
TAAGCGTTAATATTTTGTTAAAATTCGCGTTAAATTTTTGTTAAATCAGCTCATTTTTTAACCAATAGGC
CGAAATCGGCAAAATCCCTTATAAATCAAAAGAATAGACCGAGATAGGGT
[37 nt withheld, positions 2851-2887]
AAAGAACGTGGACTCCAACGTCAAAGG
[49 nt withheld, positions 2915-2963]
T
[91 nt withheld, positions 2965-3055]
G
[124 nt withheld, positions 3057-3180]
CAGGTGGCACTTTTCGGGGAAATGTGCGCGGAACCCCTATTTGTTTATTTTTCTAAATACATTCAAATAT
GTATCCGCTCATGAGACAATAACCCTGATAAATGCTTCAATAATATTGAAAAAGGAAGAGTATGAGTATT
CAACATTTCCGTGTCGCCCTTATTCCCTTTTTTGCGGCATTTTGCCTTCCTGTTTTTGCTCACCCAGAAA
CGCTGGTGAAAGTAAAAGATGCTGAAGATCAGTTGGGTGCACGAGTGGGTTACATCGAACTGGATCTCAA
CAGCGGTAAGATCCTTGAGAGTTTTCGCCCCGAAGAACGTTTTCCAATGATGAGCACTTTTAAAGTTCTG
CTATGTGGCGCGGTATTATCCCGTATTGACGCCGGGCAAGAGCAACTCGGTCGCCGCATACACTATTCTC
AGAATGACTTGGTTGAGTACTCACCAGTCACAGAAAAGCATCTTACGGATGGCATGACAGTAAGAGAATT
ATGCAGTGCTGCCATAACCATGAGTGATAACACTGCGGCCAACTTACTTCTGACAACGATCGGAGGACCG
AAGGAGCTAACCGCTTTTTTGCACAACATGGGGGATCATGTAACTCGCCTTGATCGTTGGGAACCGGAGC
TGAATGAAGCCATACCAAACGACGAGCGTGACACCACGATGCCTGTAGCAATGGCAACAACGTTGCGCAA
ACTATTAACTGGCGAACTACTTACTCTAGCTTCCCGGCAACAATTAATAGACTGGATGGAGGCGGATAAA
GTTGCAGGACCACTTCTGCGCTCGGCCCTTCCGGCTGGCTGGTTTATTGCTGATAAATCTGGAGCCGGTG
AGCGTGGGTCTCGCGGTATCATTGCAGCACTGGGGCCAGATGGTAAGCCCTCCCGTATCGTAGTTATCTA
CACGACGGGGAGTCAGGCAACTATGGATGAACGAAATAGACAGATCGCTGAGATAGGTGCCTCACTGATT
AAGCATTGGTAACTGTCAGACCAAGTTTACTCATATATACTTTAGATTGATTTAAAACTTCATTTTTAAT
TTAAAAGGATCTAGGTGAAGATCCTTTTTGATAATCTCATGACCAAAATCCCTTAACGTGAGTTTTCGTT
CCACTGAGCGTCAGACCCCGTAGAAAA
Features (pLannotate 1.2.2; 12 found; start..end, strand, type, name):
     16..604     +  rep_origin     ori: high-copy-number ColE1/pMB1/pBR322/pUC origin of replication
   1095..1128    -  protein_bind   loxP: Cre-mediated recombination occurs in the 8-bp core sequence (GCATACAT). Cre recombinase
   1216..1338    +  promoter       hsp70 promoter (fragment): Drosophila melanogaster hsp70Bb promoter
   1360..2034    +  CDS            DsRed-Express: DsRed-Express is a basic (constitutively fluorescent) orange fluorescent protein published in 2002, derived from Discosoma sp.. It is reported to be a rapidly-maturing tetramer with low acid sensitivity.
   2052..2135    +  CDS            large T antigen (fragment): large T antigen from SV40 (simian virus 40)
   2144..2177    -  protein_bind   loxP: Cre-mediated recombination occurs in the 8-bp core sequence (GCATACAT). Cre recombinase
   2192..2326    +  polyA_signal   SV40 poly(A) signal: SV40 polyadenylation signal
   2540..2558    -  promoter       T7 promoter: promoter for bacteriophage T7 RNA polymerase
   2566..2721    +  CDS            lacZα (fragment): LacZα fragment of β-galactosidase; lacZ fragment
   2752..3180    -  rep_origin     f1 ori (sequence partly withheld): f1 bacteriophage origin of replication; arrow indicates direction of (+) strand synthesis
   3207..3311    +  promoter       AmpR promoter: bla
   3312..4172    +  CDS            AmpR: β-lactamase; bla; confers resistance to ampicillin, carbenicillin, and related antibiotics
