[The description below was written by a language model from this plasmid's Addgene catalogue record and pLannotate feature annotations shown in this document.]
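Description:
pBS-KDRT-STOP-loxP-3XP3::dsRed-loxP-STOP-KDRT-1XALFA is a 4,327 bp cloning plasmid built on pBlueScriptII KS(-) that carries a roughly 1.85 kb conditional epitope-tagging cassette for Drosophila melanogaster. It is maintained in E. coli through a high-copy ColE1/pUC origin and selected with ampicillin via the bla gene. The backbone also retains an f1 origin, a T7 promoter and a fragment of lacZα.

As the name lays out, the cassette consists of a single ALFA tag preceded by a transcriptional/translational STOP module flanked by KDRT sites, the targets of KD recombinase. Inside the KDRT-flanked region, two loxP sites bracket a 3XP3::dsRed marker. The feature table identifies this marker as a minimal hsp70 promoter fragment driving DsRed-Express, followed by SV40-derived sequence, with an SV40 polyadenylation signal just beyond the second loxP site. The 3XP3 element, KDRT sites, STOP sequences and ALFA tag are not individually annotated by the automated table, so their presence rests on the catalogue description.

The 3XP3-driven DsRed, typically expressed in the eye, would serve as a visible marker for flies carrying the cassette, and Cre can then remove it through the loxP sites. The remaining STOP would block production of the ALFA-tagged product until KD recombinase excises the KDRT-flanked segment. Tagging would therefore be restricted to cells expressing the recombinase, allowing cell-type-specific detection of a protein with ALFA-binding reagents. The record does not state the target genes or how the cassette is introduced into the genome. The associated publication concerns mapping neurotransmitter receptor subtypes and protein complexes onto the fly connectome.
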