Addgene plasmid #217509: pBS-KDRT-STOP-loxP-3XP3::dsRed-loxP-STOP-KDRT-1XALFA
Purpose: KD Recombinase dependent conditional 1X ALFA cassette
Depositing lab: S. Lawrence Zipursky. Depositing organization: University of California, Los Angeles (UCLA). Publication: Mapping of multiple neurotransmitter receptor subtypes and distinct protein complexes to the connectome. Sanfilippo P, Kim AJ, Bhukel A, Yoo J, Mirshahidi PS, Pandey V, Bevir H, Yuen A, Mirshahidi PS, Guo P, Li HS, Wohlschlegel JA, Aso Y, Zipursky SL. Neuron. 2024 Jan 13:S0896-6273(23)00973-X. doi: 10.1016/j.neuron.2023.12.014. PubMed 38262414.
Backbone
  Vector backbone: pBlueScriptII KS(-)
  Backbone manufacturer: Agilent
  Total vector size (bp): 4327
  Vector type: Insect Expression
Growth in bacteria
  Bacterial resistance: Ampicillin, 100 μg/mL
  Growth temperature: 37°C
  Growth strain: DH5alpha
  Copy number: High Copy
Gene/Insert
  Gene/Insert name: KDRT-STOP-loxP-3XP3::dsRed-loxP-STOP-KDRT-1XALFA (alt name: KDRT dependent conditional 1XALFA tag)
  Species: D. melanogaster (fly)
  Insert size (bp): 1850
  Tag / fusion protein: ALFA tag
Terms and licenses: Academic/Nonprofit Terms; Industry Terms: Not Available to Industry
How to cite: pBS-KDRT-STOP-loxP-3XP3::dsRed-loxP-STOP-KDRT-1XALFA was a gift from S. Lawrence Zipursky (Addgene plasmid # 217509 ; http://n2t.net/addgene:217509 ; RRID:Addgene_217509)
